Addgene plasmid #158247: pLKO_V5.FLAG.VSVg_NGFR
Purpose: Protein Barcode (Pro-Code) for vector/cell tracking. Contains U6 trRNA cassette for sgRNA cloning. Enables phenotypic CRISPR screens at a single cell resolution (using cytometry).
Depositing lab: Brian Brown. Depositing organization: Icahn School of Medicine at Mount Sinai. Publication: Protein Barcodes Enable High-Dimensional Single-Cell CRISPR Screens. Wroblewska A, Dhainaut M, Ben-Zvi B, Rose SA, Park ES, Amir ED, Bektesevic A, Baccarini A, Merad M, Rahman AH, Brown BD. Cell. 2018 Nov 1;175(4):1141-1155.e16. doi: 10.1016/j.cell.2018.09.022. Epub 2018 Oct 18. PubMed 30343902.
Backbone
  Vector backbone: pLKO
  Backbone size w/o insert (bp): 9000
  Vector type: Lentiviral, CRISPR
Growth in bacteria
  Bacterial resistance: Ampicillin, 100 μg/mL
  Growth temperature: 37°C
  Growth strain: NEB Stable
  Copy number: High Copy
Gene/Insert
  Gene/Insert name: Pro-Code Tagged human dNGFR
  Species: H. sapiens (human)
  Insert size (bp): 1000
  Mutation: Truncation of the signaling domain
  Entrez Gene: NGFR (a.k.a. CD271, Gp80-LNGFR, TNFRSF16, p75(NTR), p75NTR)
  Promoter: EF1a
  Tag / fusion protein: V5.FLAG.VSVg (N terminal on insert)
  Cloning method: Restriction Enzyme; 5′ cloning site Unknown (unknown if destroyed)
  Sequencing primers: 5′ cctttttgagtttggatcttggttcat
Terms and licenses: Academic/Nonprofit Terms; Industry Terms: Not Available to Industry
How to cite: pLKO_V5.FLAG.VSVg_NGFR was a gift from Brian Brown (Addgene plasmid # 158247 ; http://n2t.net/addgene:158247 ; RRID:Addgene_158247)
