[The description below was written by a language model from this plasmid's Addgene catalogue record and pLannotate feature annotations shown in this document.]
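Description:
pLKO_V5.FLAG.VSVg_NGFR is a lentiviral CRISPR vector on the pLKO backbone that pairs an sgRNA expression cassette with a protein barcode ("Pro-Code") reporter. It is propagated in E. coli through a high-copy ColE1/pUC-type origin with ampicillin selection (AmpR); an f1 ori and an SV40 ori are also annotated in the backbone. The viral framework is third-generation in style. An RSV promoter fused to a truncated HIV-1 5' LTR drives genomic RNA production, followed by the Ψ packaging signal, a partial gag fragment, the RRE for Rev-dependent export, and a cPPT/CTS. A second truncated LTR downstream, labelled "5' LTR (truncated)" by the annotation tool but positioned as the 3' LTR, is followed by an SV40 poly(A) signal. The feature table lists no mammalian drug-resistance marker.

Two expression units sit within the proviral region. A human U6 Pol III promoter precedes the S. pyogenes Cas9 guide RNA scaffold, leaving a short gap between them where a user-chosen spacer is cloned. The plasmid does not encode Cas9, which must be supplied separately. Downstream, the EF-1α promoter drives a human NGFR lacking its signaling domain (dNGFR). This receptor carries an N-terminal combination of V5, FLAG and VSVg epitopes according to the catalogue, although the feature table does not annotate the tags individually. A WPRE follows to enhance transcript expression.

The inert receptor serves as a scaffold for the epitope combination, which acts as an antibody-detectable barcode identifying the vector, and hence the sgRNA, in each transduced cell. Using vectors with different epitope combinations allows cell tracking and pooled phenotypic CRISPR screens read out at single-cell resolution by cytometry.
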