Features (pLannotate 1.2.2; 29 found; start..end, strand, type, name):
     50..290     +  promoter       U6 promoter: RNA polymerase III promoter for human U6 snRNA
    317..392     +  misc_RNA       gRNA scaffold: guide RNA scaffold for the Streptococcus pyogenes CRISPR/Cas9 system
    440..557     +  misc_feature   cPPT/CTS: central polypurine tract and central termination sequence of HIV-1
    624..690     +  CDS            small t antigen (fragment): SV40 (simian virus 40) small t antigen
    697..1875    +  promoter       EF-1α promoter: strong constitutive promoter for human elongation factor EF-1α
   1892..1917    +  misc_feature   MCS (fragment): multiple cloning site
   1930..2892    +  CDS            NGFR (fragment): TNR16_HUMAN - Also known as TNFRSF16. Experimental evidence at protein level: Swiss-Prot protein existence level 1. Low affinity receptor which can bind to NGF, BDNF, NTF3, and NTF4. Forms a heterodimeric receptor with SORCS2 that binds the precursor forms of NGF, BDNF and NTF3 with high affinity, and has much lower affinity for mature NGF and BDNF (PubMed:24908487). Plays an important role in differentiation and survival of specific neuronal populations during development (By similarity). Can mediate cell survival as well as cell death of neural cells. Plays a role in the inactivation of RHOA
   2923..3511    +  misc_feature   WPRE: woodchuck hepatitis virus posttranscriptional regulatory element
   3516..3653    +  CDS            nef (fragment): NEF_HV1LA - Experimental evidence at protein level: Swiss-Prot protein existence level 1. Extracellular Nef protein targets CD4(+) T-lymphocytes for apoptosis by interacting with CXCR4 surface receptors. From Human immunodeficiency virus type 1 group M subtype B (isolate Lai) (HIV-1).
   3639..3819    +  LTR            5' LTR (truncated): truncated 5' long terminal repeat (LTR) from HIV-1
   3891..4012    +  polyA_signal   SV40 poly(A) signal: SV40 polyadenylation signal
   4052..4187    +  rep_origin     SV40 ori: SV40 origin of replication
   4208..4226    -  promoter       T7 promoter: promoter for bacteriophage T7 RNA polymerase
   4234..4389    +  CDS            lacZα (fragment): LacZα fragment of β-galactosidase; lacZ fragment
   4394..4822    +  rep_origin     f1 ori (sequence partly withheld): f1 bacteriophage origin of replication; arrow indicates direction of (+) strand synthesis
   4875..4979    +  promoter       AmpR promoter: bla
   4980..5840    +  CDS            AmpR: β-lactamase; bla; confers resistance to ampicillin, carbenicillin, and related antibiotics
   6011..6599    +  rep_origin     ori: high-copy-number ColE1/pMB1/pBR322/pUC origin of replication
   6782..6874    +  CDS            lacI (fragment): lac repressor; lacI; The lac repressor binds to the lac operator to inhibit transcription in E. coli. This inhibition can be relieved by adding lactose or isopropyl-β-D-thiogalactopyranoside (IPTG).
   6887..6908    +  protein_bind   CAP binding site: CAP binding activates transcription in the presence of cAMP. E. coli catabolite activator protein
   6923..6953    +  promoter       lac promoter: promoter for the E. coli lac operon
   6961..6977    +  protein_bind   lac operator: The lac repressor binds to the lac operator to inhibit transcription in E. coli. This inhibition can be relieved by adding lactose or isopropyl-β-D-thiogalactopyranoside (IPTG). lac repressor encoded by lacI
   7022..7040    +  promoter       T3 promoter: promoter for bacteriophage T3 RNA polymerase
   7068..7294    +  promoter       RSV promoter: Rous sarcoma virus enhancer/promoter
   7295..7475    +  LTR            5' LTR (truncated): truncated 5' long terminal repeat (LTR) from HIV-1
   7522..7647    +  misc_feature   HIV-1 Ψ: packaging signal of human immunodeficiency virus type 1
   7631..7994    +  CDS            HIV-1 gag (fragment): gag protein from human immunodeficiency virus 1; gag
   8140..8373    +  misc_feature   RRE: The Rev response element (RRE) of HIV-1 allows for Rev-dependent mRNA export from the nucleus to the cytoplasm.
   8750..8850    +  CDS            Rev (fragment): human immunodeficiency virus 1 (HIV-1) Rev protein; rev; enhances nuclear export of unspliced and incompletely spliced viral mRNAs
>Addgene plasmid #158247 | pLKO_V5.FLAG.VSVg_NGFR | addgene full sequence | sequence record 327718 | Addgene NGS Result
TCGACGGTATCGATCACGAGACTAGTATCGAGCGGCCGCCCCCTTCACCGAGGGCCTATTTCCCATGATT
CCTTCATATTTGCATATACGATACAAGGCTGTTAGAGAGATAATTGGAATTAATTTGACTGTAAACACAA
AGATATTAGTACAAAATACGTGACGTAGAAAGTAATAATTTCTTGGGTAGTTTGCAGTTTTAAAATTATG
TTTTAAAATGGACTATCATATGCTTACCGTAACTTGAAAGTATTTCGATTTCTTGGCTTTATATATCTTG
TGGAAAGGACGAAACACCGGGTCTTCGAGAAGACCTGTTTTAGAGCTAGAAATAGCAAGTTAAAATAAGG
CTAGTCCGTTATCAACTTGAAAAAGTGGCACCGAGTCGGTGCTTTTTTTAATTCTCGACCTCGAGACAAA
TGGCAGTATTCATCCACAATTTTAAAAGAAAAGGGGGGATTGGGGGGTACAGTGCAGGGGAAAGAATAGT
AGACATAATAGCAACAGACATACAAACTAAAGAATTACAAAAACAAATTACAAAAATTCAAAATTTTCGG
GTTTATTACAGGGACAGCAGAGATCCACTTTGGCCGCGGCTCGAGGCGATAAGCTTTGCAAAGATGGATA
AAGTTTTAAACAGAGAGGAATCTTTGCAGCTAATGGACCTTCTAGGTCTTGAAAGGAGTGGGAATTGGCT
CCGGTGCCCGTCAGTGGGCAGAGCGCACATCGCCCACAGTCCCCGAGAAGTTGGGGGGAGGGGTCGGCAA
TTGAACCGGTGCCTAGAGAAGGTGGCGCGGGGTAAACTGGGAAAGTGATGTCGTGTACTGGCTCCGCCTT
TTTCCCGAGGGTGGGGGAGAACCGTATATAAGTGCAGTAGTCGCCGTGAACGTTCTTTTTCGCAACGGGT
TTGCCGCCAGAACACAGGTAAGTGCCGTGTGTGGTTCCCGCGGGCCTGGCCTCTTTACGGGTTATGGCCC
TTGCGTGCCTTGAATTACTTCCACCTGGCTGCAGTACGTGATTCTTGATCCCGAGCTTCGGGTTGGAAGT
GGGTGGGAGAGTTCGAGGCCTTGCGCTTAAGGAGCCCCTTCGCCTCGTGCTTGAGTTGAGGCCTGGCCTG
GGCGCTGGGGCCGCCGCGTGCGAATCTGGTGGCACCTTCGCGCCTGTCTCGCTGCTTTCGATAAGTCTCT
AGCCATTTAAAATTTTTGATGACCTGCTGCGACGCTTTTTTTCTGGCAAGATAGTCTTGTAAATGCGGGC
CAAGATCTGCACACTGGTATTTCGGTTTTTGGGGCCGCGGGCGGCGACGGGGCCCGTGCGTCCCAGCGCA
CATGTTCGGCGAGGCGGGGCCTGCGAGCGCGGCCACCGAGAATCGGACGGGGGTAGTCTCAAGCTGGCCG
GCCTGCTCTGGTGCCTGGCCTCGCGCCGCCGTGTATCGCCCCGCCCTGGGCGGCAAGGCTGGCCCGGTCG
GCACCAGTTGCGTGAGCGGAAAGATGGCCGCTTCCCGGCCCTGCTGCAGGGAGCTCAAAATGGAGGACGC
GGCGCTCGGGAGAGCGGGCGGGTGAGTCACCCACACAAAGGAAAAGGGCCTTTCCGTCCTCAGCCGTCGC
TTCATGTGACTCCACGGAGTACCGGGCGCCGTCCAGGCACCTCGATTAGTTCTCGAGCTTTTGGAGTACG
TCGTCTTTAGGTTGGGGGGAGGGGTTTTATGCGATGGAGTTTCCCCACACTGAGTGGGTGGAGACTGAAG
TTAGGCCAGCTTGGCACTTGATGTAATTCTCCTTGGAATTTGCCCTTTTTGAGTTTGGATCTTGGTTCAT
TCTCAAGCCTCAGACAGTGGTTCAAAGTTTTTTTCTTCCATTTCAGGTGTCGTGAGGAATTCTGCAGTCG
ATCGACGGTACCGCGGGCCCGGGATCCACGGTCGCCACCATGGGGGCAGGTGCCACCGGCCGCGCCATGG
ACGGGCCGCGCCTGCTGCTGTTGCTGCTTCTGGGGGTGTCCCTTGGAGGTGCCAAGGAGGCATGCGGCAA
ACCAATTCCAAACCCACTGCTGGGACTGGATTCCACAGGAGGAGGCGGGGGAGGGGACTACAAAGACGAT
GACGACAAGGGAGGAGGCGGGGGAGGGTATACAGATATCGAAATGAATAGACTCGGAAAGCCCACAGGCC
TGTACACACACAGCGGTGAGTGCTGCAAAGCCTGCAACCTGGGCGAGGGTGTGGCCCAGCCTTGTGGAGC
CAACCAGACCGTGTGTGAGCCCTGCCTGGACAGCGTGACGTTCTCCGACGTGGTGAGCGCGACCGAGCCG
TGCAAGCCGTGCACCGAGTGCGTGGGGCTCCAGAGCATGTCGGCGCCGTGCGTGGAGGCCGACGACGCCG
TGTGCCGCTGCGCCTACGGCTACTACCAGGATGAGACGACTGGGCGCTGCGAGGCGTGCCGCGTGTGCGA
GGCGGGCTCGGGCCTCGTGTTCTCCTGCCAGGACAAGCAGAACACCGTGTGCGAGGAGTGCCCCGACGGC
ACGTATTCCGACGAGGCCAACCACGTGGACCCGTGCCTGCCCTGCACCGTGTGCGAGGACACCGAGCGCC
AGCTCCGCGAGTGCACACGCTGGGCCGACGCCGAGTGCGAGGAGATCCCTGGCCGTTGGATTACACGGTC
CACACCCCCAGAGGGCTCGGACAGCACAGCCCCCAGCACCCAGGAGCCTGAGGCACCTCCAGAACAAGAC
CTCATAGCCAGCACGGTGGCAGGTGTGGTGACCACAGTGATGGGCAGCTCCCAGCCCGTGGTGACCCGAG
GCACCACCGACAACCTCATCCCTGTCTATTGCTCCATCCTGGCTGCTGTGGTTGTGGGCCTTGTGGCCTA
CATAGCCTTCAAGAGGTGGAACAGGGGTATCCTCTAGAGCGGCCGCGTCGACAATCAACCTCTGGATTAC
AAAATTTGTGAAAGATTGACTGGTATTCTTAACTATGTTGCTCCTTTTACGCTATGTGGATACGCTGCTT
TAATGCCTTTGTATCATGCTATTGCTTCCCGTATGGCTTTCATTTTCTCCTCCTTGTATAAATCCTGGTT
GCTGTCTCTTTATGAGGAGTTGTGGCCCGTTGTCAGGCAACGTGGCGTGGTGTGCACTGTGTTTGCTGAC
GCAACCCCCACTGGTTGGGGCATTGCCACCACCTGTCAGCTCCTTTCCGGGACTTTCGCTTTCCCCCTCC
CTATTGCCACGGCGGAACTCATCGCCGCCTGCCTTGCCCGCTGCTGGACAGGGGCTCGGCTGTTGGGCAC
TGACAATTCCGTGGTGTTGTCGGGGAAGCTGACGTCCTTTCCATGGCTGCTCGCCTGTGTTGCCACCTGG
ATTCTGCGCGGGACGTCCTTCTGCTACGTCCCTTCGGCCCTCAATCCAGCGGACCTTCCTTCCCGCGGCC
TGCTGCCGGCTCTGCGGCCTCTTCCGCATCTTCGCCTTCGCCCTCAGACGAGTCGGATCTCCCTTTGGGC
CGCCTCCCCGCCTGGGTACCTTTAAGACCAATGACTTACAAGGCAGCTGTAGATCTTAGCCACTTTTTAA
AAGAAAAGGGGGGACTGGAAGGGCTAATTCACTCCCAACGAAGATAAGATCTGCTTTTTGCTTGTACTGG
GTCTCTCTGGTTAGACCAGATCTGAGCCTGGGAGCTCTCTGGCTAACTAGGGAACCCACTGCTTAAGCCT
CAATAAAGCTTGCCTTGAGTGCTTCAAGTAGTGTGTGCCCGTCTGTTGTGTGACTCTGGTAACTAGAGAT
CCCTCAGACCCTTTTAGTCAGTGTGGAAAATCTCTAGCAGTAGTAGTTCATGTCATCTTATTATTCAGTA
TTTATAACTTGCAAAGAAATGAATATCAGAGAGTGAGAGGAACTTGTTTATTGCAGCTTATAATGGTTAC
AAATAAAGCAATAGCATCACAAATTTCACAAATAAAGCATTTTTTTCACTGCATTCTAGTTGTGGTTTGT
CCAAACTCATCAATGTATCTTATCATGTCTGGCTCTAGCTATCCCGCCCCTAACTCCGCCCATCCCGCCC
CTAACTCCGCCCAGTTCCGCCCATTCTCCGCCCCATGGCTGACTAATTTTTTTTATTTATGCAGAGGCCG
AGGCCGCCTCGGCCTCTGAGCTATTCCAGAAGTAGTGAGGAGGCTTTTTTGGAGGCCTAGGGACGTACCC
AATTCGCCCTATAGTGAGTCGTATTACGCGCGCTCACTGGCCGTCGTTTTACAACGTCGTGACTGGGAAA
ACCCTGGCGTTACCCAACTTAATCGCCTTGCAGCACATCCCCCTTTCGCCAGCTGGCGTAATAGCGAAGA
GGCCCGCACCGATCGCCCTTCCCAACAGTTGCGCAGCCTGAATGGCGAATGGG
[124 nt withheld, positions 4394-4517]
C
[91 nt withheld, positions 4519-4609]
A
[49 nt withheld, positions 4611-4659]
CCTTTGACGTTGGAGTCCACGTTCTTT
[37 nt withheld, positions 4687-4723]
ACCCTATCTCGGTCTATTCTTTTGATTTATAAGGGATTTTGCCGATTTCGGCCTATTGGTTAAAAAATGA
GCTGATTTAACAAAAATTTAACGCGAATTTTAACAAAATATTAACGCTTACAATTTAGGTGGCACTTTTC
GGGGAAATGTGCGCGGAACCCCTATTTGTTTATTTTTCTAAATACATTCAAATATGTATCCGCTCATGAG
ACAATAACCCTGATAAATGCTTCAATAATATTGAAAAAGGAAGAGTATGAGTATTCAACATTTCCGTGTC
GCCCTTATTCCCTTTTTTGCGGCATTTTGCCTTCCTGTTTTTGCTCACCCAGAAACGCTGGTGAAAGTAA
AAGATGCTGAAGATCAGTTGGGTGCACGAGTGGGTTACATCGAACTGGATCTCAACAGCGGTAAGATCCT
TGAGAGTTTTCGCCCCGAAGAACGTTTTCCAATGATGAGCACTTTTAAAGTTCTGCTATGTGGCGCGGTA
TTATCCCGTATTGACGCCGGGCAAGAGCAACTCGGTCGCCGCATACACTATTCTCAGAATGACTTGGTTG
AGTACTCACCAGTCACAGAAAAGCATCTTACGGATGGCATGACAGTAAGAGAATTATGCAGTGCTGCCAT
AACCATGAGTGATAACACTGCGGCCAACTTACTTCTGACAACGATCGGAGGACCGAAGGAGCTAACCGCT
TTTTTGCACAACATGGGGGATCATGTAACTCGCCTTGATCGTTGGGAACCGGAGCTGAATGAAGCCATAC
CAAACGACGAGCGTGACACCACGATGCCTGTAGCAATGGCAACAACGTTGCGCAAACTATTAACTGGCGA
ACTACTTACTCTAGCTTCCCGGCAACAATTAATAGACTGGATGGAGGCGGATAAAGTTGCAGGACCACTT
CTGCGCTCGGCCCTTCCGGCTGGCTGGTTTATTGCTGATAAATCTGGAGCCGGTGAGCGTGGGTCTCGCG
GTATCATTGCAGCACTGGGGCCAGATGGTAAGCCCTCCCGTATCGTAGTTATCTACACGACGGGGAGTCA
GGCAACTATGGATGAACGAAATAGACAGATCGCTGAGATAGGTGCCTCACTGATTAAGCATTGGTAACTG
TCAGACCAAGTTTACTCATATATACTTTAGATTGATTTAAAACTTCATTTTTAATTTAAAAGGATCTAGG
TGAAGATCCTTTTTGATAATCTCATGACCAAAATCCCTTAACGTGAGTTTTCGTTCCACTGAGCGTCAGA
CCCCGTAGAAAAGATCAAAGGATCTTCTTGAGATCCTTTTTTTCTGCGCGTAATCTGCTGCTTGCAAACA
AAAAAACCACCGCTACCAGCGGTGGTTTGTTTGCCGGATCAAGAGCTACCAACTCTTTTTCCGAAGGTAA
CTGGCTTCAGCAGAGCGCAGATACCAAATACTGTTCTTCTAGTGTAGCCGTAGTTAGGCCACCACTTCAA
GAACTCTGTAGCACCGCCTACATACCTCGCTCTGCTAATCCTGTTACCAGTGGCTGCTGCCAGTGGCGAT
AAGTCGTGTCTTACCGGGTTGGACTCAAGACGATAGTTACCGGATAAGGCGCAGCGGTCGGGCTGAACGG
GGGGTTCGTGCACACAGCCCAGCTTGGAGCGAACGACCTACACCGAACTGAGATACCTACAGCGTGAGCT
ATGAGAAAGCGCCACGCTTCCCGAAGGGAGAAAGGCGGACAGGTATCCGGTAAGCGGCAGGGTCGGAACA
GGAGAGCGCACGAGGGAGCTTCCAGGGGGAAACGCCTGGTATCTTTATAGTCCTGTCGGGTTTCGCCACC
TCTGACTTGAGCGTCGATTTTTGTGATGCTCGTCAGGGGGGCGGAGCCTATGGAAAAACGCCAGCAACGC
GGCCTTTTTACGGTTCCTGGCCTTTTGCTGGCCTTTTGCTCACATGTTCTTTCCTGCGTTATCCCCTGAT
TCTGTGGATAACCGTATTACCGCCTTTGAGTGAGCTGATACCGCTCGCCGCAGCCGAACGACCGAGCGCA
GCGAGTCAGTGAGCGAGGAAGCGGAAGAGCGCCCAATACGCAAACCGCCTCTCCCCGCGCGTTGGCCGAT
TCATTAATGCAGCTGGCACGACAGGTTTCCCGACTGGAAAGCGGGCAGTGAGCGCAACGCAATTAATGTG
AGTTAGCTCACTCATTAGGCACCCCAGGCTTTACACTTTATGCTTCCGGCTCGTATGTTGTGTGGAATTG
TGAGCGGATAACAATTTCACACAGGAAACAGCTATGACCATGATTACGCCAAGCGCGCAATTAACCCTCA
CTAAAGGGAACAAAAGCTGGAGCTGCAAGCTTAATGTAGTCTTATGCAATACTCTTGTAGTCTTGCAACA
TGGTAACGATGAGTTAGCAACATGCCTTACAAGGAGAGAAAAAGCACCGTGCATGGCGATTGGTGGAAGT
AAGGTGGTACGATCGTGCCTTATTAGGAAGGCAACAGACGGGTCTGACATGGATTGGACGAACCACTGAA
TTGCCGCATTGCAGAGATATTGTATTTAAGTGCCTAGCTCGATACATAAACGGGTCTCTCTGGTTAGACC
AGATCTGAGCCTGGGAGCTCTCTGGCTAACTAGGGAACCCACTGCTTAAGCCTCAATAAAGCTTGCCTTG
AGTGCTTCAAGTAGTGTGTGCCCGTCTGTTGTGTGACTCTGGTAACTAGAGATCCCTCAGACCCTTTTAG
TCAGTGTGGAAAATCTCTAGCAGTGGCGCCCGAACAGGGACTTGAAAGCGAAAGGGAAACCAGAGGAGCT
CTCTCGACGCAGGACTCGGCTTGCTGAAGCGCGCACGGCAAGAGGCGAGGGGCGGCGACTGGTGAGTACG
CCAAAAATTTTGACTAGCGGAGGCTAGAAGGAGAGAGATGGGTGCGAGAGCGTCAGTATTAAGCGGGGGA
GAATTAGATCGCGATGGGAAAAAATTCGGTTAAGGCCAGGGGGAAAGAAAAAATATAAATTAAAACATAT
AGTATGGGCAAGCAGGGAGCTAGAACGATTCGCAGTTAATCCTGGCCTGTTAGAAACATCAGAAGGCTGT
AGACAAATACTGGGACAGCTACAACCATCCCTTCAGACAGGATCAGAAGAACTTAGATCATTATATAATA
CAGTAGCAACCCTCTATTGTGTGCATCAAAGGATAGAGATAAAAGACACCAAGGAAGCTTTAGACAAGAT
AGAGGAAGAGCAAAACAAAAGTAAGACCACCGCACAGCAAGCGGCCGCTGATCTTCAGACCTGGAGGAGG
AGATATGAGGGACAATTGGAGAAGTGAATTATATAAATATAAAGTAGTAAAAATTGAACCATTAGGAGTA
GCACCCACCAAGGCAAAGAGAAGAGTGGTGCAGAGAGAAAAAAGAGCAGTGGGAATAGGAGCTTTGTTCC
TTGGGTTCTTGGGAGCAGCAGGAAGCACTATGGGCGCAGCGTCAATGACGCTGACGGTACAGGCCAGACA
ATTATTGTCTGGTATAGTGCAGCAGCAGAACAATTTGCTGAGGGCTATTGAGGCGCAACAGCATCTGTTG
CAACTCACAGTCTGGGGCATCAAGCAGCTCCAGGCAAGAATCCTGGCTGTGGAAAGATACCTAAAGGATC
AACAGCTCCTGGGGATTTGGGGTTGCTCTGGAAAACTCATTTGCACCACTGCTGTGCCTTGGAATGCTAG
TTGGAGTAATAAATCTCTGGAACAGATTTGGAATCACACGACCTGGATGGAGTGGGACAGAGAAATTAAC
AATTACACAAGCTTAATACACTCCTTAATTGAAGAATCGCAAAACCAGCAAGAAAAGAATGAACAAGAAT
TATTGGAATTAGATAAATGGGCAAGTTTGTGGAATTGGTTTAACATAACAAATTGGCTGTGGTATATAAA
ATTATTCATAATGATAGTAGGAGGCTTGGTAGGTTTAAGAATAGTTTTTGCTGTACTTTCTATAGTGAAT
AGAGTTAGGCAGGGATATTCACCATTATCGTTTCAGACCCACCTCCCAACCCCGAGGGGACCCGACAGGC
CCGAAGGAATAGAAGAAGAAGGTGGAGAGAGAGACAGAGACAGATCCATTCGATTAGTGAACGGATC
