>Addgene plasmid #158247 | pLKO_V5.FLAG.VSVg_NGFR | depositor partial sequence | sequence record 305363 | Tagged NGFR
ATGGGGGCAGGTGCCACCGGCCGCGCCATGGACGGGCCGCGCCTGCTGCTGTTGCTGCTTCTGGGGGTGT
CCCTTGGAGGTGCCAAGGAGGCATGCGGCAAACCAATTCCAAACCCACTGCTGGGACTGGATTCCACAGG
AGGAGGCGGGGGAGGGGACTACAAAGACGATGACGACAAGGGAGGAGGCGGGGGAGGGTATACAGATATC
GAAATGAATAGACTCGGAAAGCCCACAGGCCTGTACACACACAGCGGTGAGTGCTGCAAAGCCTGCAACC
TGGGCGAGGGTGTGGCCCAGCCTTGTGGAGCCAACCAGACCGTGTGTGAGCCCTGCCTGGACAGCGTGAC
GTTCTCCGACGTGGTGAGCGCGACCGAGCCGTGCAAGCCGTGCACCGAGTGCGTGGGGCTCCAGAGCATG
TCGGCGCCGTGCGTGGAGGCCGACGACGCCGTGTGCCGCTGCGCCTACGGCTACTACCAGGATGAGACGA
CTGGGCGCTGCGAGGCGTGCCGCGTGTGCGAGGCGGGCTCGGGCCTCGTGTTCTCCTGCCAGGACAAGCA
GAACACCGTGTGCGAGGAGTGCCCCGACGGCACGTATTCCGACGAGGCCAACCACGTGGACCCGTGCCTG
CCCTGCACCGTGTGCGAGGACACCGAGCGCCAGCTCCGCGAGTGCACACGCTGGGCCGACGCCGAGTGCG
AGGAGATCCCTGGCCGTTGGATTACACGGTCCACACCCCCAGAGGGCTCGGACAGCACAGCCCCCAGCAC
CCAGGAGCCTGAGGCACCTCCAGAACAAGACCTCATAGCCAGCACGGTGGCAGGTGTGGTGACCACAGTG
ATGGGCAGCTCCCAGCCCGTGGTGACCCGAGGCACCACCGACAACCTCATCCCTGTCTATTGCTCCATCC
TGGCTGCTGTGGTTGTGGGCCTTGTGGCCTACATAGCCTTCAAGAGGTGGAACAGGGGTATCCTCTAG
